Addgene plasmid #234179: pAIP4_3ONH
Purpose: Heterologous protein expression of ubiquitin-activating enzyme E1-like in Escherichia coli
Depositing lab: Christopher Bahl. Depositing organization: AI Proteins. Publication: Facile, high-throughput protein purification enabled by high-efficiency protease elution. Cárcamo Noriega EN, Truebridge IS, Teets FD 3rd, Bowman JW 3rd, Rodriguez N, Howard TA, Bahl CD. Protein Sci. 2026 Sep;35(9):e70746. doi: 10.1002/pro.70746. PubMed 42555168.
Backbone
  Vector backbone: pET29b
  Backbone size w/o insert (bp): 5679
  Vector type: Bacterial Expression
Growth in bacteria
  Bacterial resistance: Kanamycin, 50 μg/mL
  Growth temperature: 37°C
  Growth strain: DH10B
  Copy number: High Copy
Gene/Insert
  Gene/Insert name: 3ONH (alt names: UBA2_YEAST; Ubiquitin-activating enzyme E1-like (Polymerase-interacting protein 2) (SMT3-activating enzyme subunit 2))
  Species: S. cerevisiae (budding yeast)
  Insert size (bp): 333
  Entrez Gene: UBA2 (a.k.a. YDR390C, UAL1)
  Promoter: T7
  Tag / fusion protein: 10x HisTag-Smt3 (N terminal on backbone)
  Cloning method: Golden Gate
  Sequencing primers: 5′ T7-promoter; 3′ T7-Term
Resource information
  A portion of this plasmid was derived from a plasmid made by: Synthetic DNA
Terms and licenses: Academic/Nonprofit Terms; Industry Terms
Depositor comments: 5' cloning site: BsaI (destroyed), 3' cloning site: BsaI (destroyed)
How to cite: pAIP4_3ONH was a gift from Christopher Bahl (Addgene plasmid # 234179 ; http://n2t.net/addgene:234179 ; RRID:Addgene_234179)
