[The description below was written by a language model from this plasmid's Addgene catalogue record and pLannotate feature annotations shown in this document.]
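Description:
pAIP4_3ONH is a bacterial expression plasmid built on a pET29b backbone for heterologous production of a fragment of the Saccharomyces cerevisiae ubiquitin-activating enzyme E1-like protein Uba2 (the SMT3-activating enzyme subunit 2) in Escherichia coli. The sequenced plasmid is about 5.9 kb. It is maintained through a ColE1/pMB1-type origin and selected with kanamycin via the aph(3')-Ia KanR gene. The backbone also carries the rop gene and the pBR322 bom region, an f1 phage origin, and short non-functional remnants of the tetracycline resistance gene. The catalogue lists it as high copy, although rop normally moderates copy number.

The expression cassette follows the standard pET design. A T7 promoter with an adjacent lac operator and the T7 gene 10 ribosome binding site drives the open reading frame, which ends at a T7 terminator. A plasmid-borne lacI gene supplies the repressor, so expression is IPTG-inducible in hosts that provide T7 RNA polymerase. The 333 bp insert, named after what appears to be a structure identifier (3ONH), covers only part of UBA2. It was made as synthetic DNA and introduced by Golden Gate assembly, with both BsaI sites destroyed. It is fused in frame downstream of a backbone-encoded N-terminal polyhistidine tag (10xHis per the record) and Smt3, the yeast SUMO protein, which generally aids solubility and serves as a recognition element for SUMO protease cleavage.

The feature table also detects a short His-tag fragment and a SET1 solubility-tag fragment between the insert and the terminator. The catalogue does not mention these, and whether they are translated is not stated. The associated work concerns high-throughput protein purification by protease elution, consistent with affinity capture through the His tag and release by cleavage after Smt3.
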