Features (pLannotate 1.2.2; 21 found; start..end, strand, type, name):
     59..487     -  rep_origin     f1 ori (sequence partly withheld): f1 bacteriophage origin of replication; arrow indicates direction of (+) strand synthesis
    524..571     -  terminator     T7 terminator: transcription terminator for bacteriophage T7 RNA polymerase
    579..628     -  CDS            SET1 (fragment): solubility-enhancement tag derived from T7 phage gene 10B
    638..655     -  CDS            9xHis (fragment): 9xHis affinity tag
    674..1012    -  CDS            UBA2 (fragment): UBA2_YEAST - Also known as PIP2, UAL1. Experimental evidence at protein level: Swiss-Prot protein existence level 1. The dimeric enzyme acts as a SMT3 E1 ligase. It mediates ATP- dependent activation of SMT3 and formation of a thioester with a conserved cysteine residue on AOS1. From Saccharomyces cerevisiae (strain ATCC 204508 / S288c) (Baker's yeast).
   1010..1306    -  CDS            SMT3: SMT3_YEAST - Experimental evidence at protein level: Swiss-Prot protein existence level 1. Not known; suppressor of MIF2 mutations. From Saccharomyces cerevisiae (strain ATCC 204508 / S288c) (Baker's yeast).
   1314..1333    -  CDS            7xHis (fragment): 6xHis affinity tag
   1365..1387    -  RBS            RBS: efficient ribosome binding site from bacteriophage T7 gene 10 (Olins and Rangwala, 1989)
   1402..1426    -  protein_bind   lac operator: The lac repressor binds to the lac operator to inhibit transcription in E. coli. This inhibition can be relieved by adding lactose or isopropyl-β-D-thiogalactopyranoside (IPTG). lac repressor encoded by lacI
   1427..1445    -  promoter       T7 promoter: promoter for bacteriophage T7 RNA polymerase
   1471..1750    +  CDS            TcR (fragment): tetracycline efflux protein; tet; confers resistance to tetracycline
   1758..1835    +  promoter       lacI promoter: lacI
   1836..2918    +  CDS            lacI: lac repressor; lacI; The lac repressor binds to the lac operator to inhibit transcription in E. coli. This inhibition can be relieved by adding lactose or isopropyl-β-D-thiogalactopyranoside (IPTG).
   2931..2952    +  protein_bind   CAP binding site: CAP binding activates transcription in the presence of cAMP. E. coli catabolite activator protein
   2967..3258    +  CDS            TcR (fragment): tetracycline efflux protein; tet; confers resistance to tetracycline
   3330..3710    -  CDS            YPB1_ECOLX: Protein predicted: Swiss-Prot protein existence level 4. From Escherichia coli.
   3727..3918    +  CDS            rop: Rop protein, which maintains plasmids at low copy number; rop
   4020..4159    +  misc_feature   bom: basis of mobility region from pBR322
   4345..4933    -  rep_origin     ori: high-copy-number ColE1/pMB1/pBR322/pUC origin of replication
   5055..5870    +  CDS            KanR: aminoglycoside phosphotransferase; aph(3')-Ia; confers resistance to kanamycin in bacteria or G418 (Geneticin®) in eukaryotes
   5879..6       -  promoter       AmpR promoter (fragment) (across the origin): bla
>Addgene plasmid #234179 | pAIP4_3ONH | addgene full sequence | sequence record 464144 | Addgene NGS Result
TCCGCGCACATTTCCCCGAAAAGTGCCACCTAAATTGTAAGCGTTAATATTTTGTTAAAATTCGCGTTAA
ATTTTTGTTAAATCAGCTCATTTTTTAACCAATAGGCCGAAATCGGCAAAATCCCTTATAAATCAAAAGA
ATAGACCGAGATAGGGT
[37 nt withheld, positions 158-194]
AAAGAACGTGGACTCCAACGTCAAAGG
[49 nt withheld, positions 222-270]
T
[91 nt withheld, positions 272-362]
G
[124 nt withheld, positions 364-487]
CCCATTCGCCAATCCGGATATAGTTCCTCCTTTCAGCAAAAAACCCCTCAAGACCCGTTTAGAGGCCCCA
AGGGGTTATGCTAGTTATTGCTCAGCGGTGGCAGCAGCCAACTCAGCTTCCTTTCGGGCTTTGTTAGCAG
CCGGATCTCAGTGGTGGTGGTGGTGGTGCTCGAGTCATTACGAACCTTTAATCAGCGGCACTTCCACGTC
CGGCAGAGAGCACGTGTTGCATGGCAGCTCATCATCGACGTCCAGGAATAATTCAATCGCCTTGCGGATC
ATGGTATCACCTTCCTCGTCGCTGAAGAGGATAATGGAGCCATTACCCAGGTTGATCTCCGACAGGGTAC
GATCATTCAGGTCCTCGAAGTCGTAATCAAACAACAGACGCTGGTTGCTAGCGTCCAACAAGCTAATATC
TTGCGGATAGCTGTATTTTTCACGGATCAGAACAACAAAGTCGGACAATTTCATCTTGTTCAGACAGTCA
CTTGATAGTTTTATAACTCCCCTACATACTCCAGAGCCGCCAATCTGTTCACGGTGGGCTTCAATGATGT
CGTTGTCTTCCATGTCCAGGTCTTCCGGCGCTTGATCTGCCTGGATGCGAATACCGTCATACAGGAAACG
CAGGCTATCCATTTCCTTGCCCTGACGTTTGGCAAACGCTTCCATCAGGCGACGCAGCGGCGTGGTCTTT
TTGATCTTAAAGAAAATTTCAGAGCTGCCGTCACTAACTTTCAGGTTAATATGGGTTTCCGGTTTCACTT
CCGGCTTGACTTCCGGCTTTGCTTCTTGGTTGACTTCCGAATCTTGCAGGCTACCGTGGTGATGGTGATG
GTGATGATGGTGATGAATCTTCGCCATCATATGTATATCTCCTTCTTAAAGTTAAACAAAATTATTTCTA
GAGGGGAATTGTTATCCGCTCACAATTCCCCTATAGTGAGTCGTATTAATTTCGCGGGATCGAGATCGAT
CTCGATCCTCTACGCCGGACGCATCGTGGCCGGCATCACCGGCGCCACAGGTGCGGTTGCTGGCGCCTAT
ATCGCCGACATCACCGATGGGGAAGATCGGGCTCGCCACTTCGGGCTCATGAGCGCTTGTTTCGGCGTGG
GTATGGTGGCAGGCCCCGTGGCCGGGGGACTGTTGGGCGCCATCTCCTTGCATGCACCATTCCTTGCGGC
GGCGGTGCTCAACGGCCTCAACCTACTACTGGGCTGCTTCCTAATGCAGGAGTCGCATAAGGGAGAGCGT
CGAGATCCCGGACACCATCGAATGGCGCAAAACCTTTCGCGGTATGGCATGATAGCGCCCGGAAGAGAGT
CAATTCAGGGTGGTGAATGTGAAACCAGTAACGTTATACGATGTCGCAGAGTATGCCGGTGTCTCTTATC
AGACCGTTTCCCGCGTGGTGAACCAGGCCAGCCACGTTTCTGCGAAAACGCGGGAAAAAGTGGAAGCGGC
GATGGCGGAGCTGAATTACATTCCCAACCGCGTGGCACAACAACTGGCGGGCAAACAGTCGTTGCTGATT
GGCGTTGCCACCTCCAGTCTGGCCCTGCACGCGCCGTCGCAAATTGTCGCGGCGATTAAATCTCGCGCCG
ATCAACTGGGTGCCAGCGTGGTGGTGTCGATGGTAGAACGAAGCGGCGTCGAAGCCTGTAAAGCGGCGGT
GCACAATCTTCTCGCGCAACGCGTCAGTGGGCTGATCATTAACTATCCGCTGGATGACCAGGATGCCATT
GCTGTGGAAGCTGCCTGCACTAATGTTCCGGCGTTATTTCTTGATGTCTCTGACCAGACACCCATCAACA
GTATTATTTTCTCCCATGAAGACGGTACGCGACTGGGCGTGGAGCATCTGGTCGCATTGGGTCACCAGCA
AATCGCGCTGTTAGCGGGCCCATTAAGTTCTGTCTCGGCGCGTCTGCGTCTGGCTGGCTGGCATAAATAT
CTCACTCGCAATCAAATTCAGCCGATAGCGGAACGGGAAGGCGACTGGAGTGCCATGTCCGGTTTTCAAC
AAACCATGCAAATGCTGAATGAGGGCATCGTTCCCACTGCGATGCTGGTTGCCAACGATCAGATGGCGCT
GGGCGCAATGCGCGCCATTACCGAGTCCGGGCTGCGCGTTGGTGCGGACATCTCGGTAGTGGGATACGAC
GATACCGAAGACAGCTCATGTTATATCCCGCCGTTAACCACCATCAAACAGGATTTTCGCCTGCTGGGGC
AAACCAGCGTGGACCGCTTGCTGCAACTCTCTCAGGGCCAGGCGGTGAAGGGCAATCAGCTGTTGCCCGT
CTCACTGGTGAAAAGAAAAACCACCCTGGCGCCCAATACGCAAACCGCCTCTCCCCGCGCGTTGGCCGAT
TCATTAATGCAGCTGGCACGACAGGTTTCCCGACTGGAAAGCGGGCAGTGAGCGCAACGCAATTAATGTA
AGTTAGCTCACTCATTAGGCACCGGGATCTCGACCGATGCCCTTGAGAGCCTTCAACCCAGTCAGCTCCT
TCCGGTGGGCGCGGGGCATGACTATCGTCGCCGCACTTATGACTGTCTTCTTTATCATGCAACTCGTAGG
ACAGGTGCCGGCAGCGCTCTGGGTCATTTTCGGCGAGGACCGCTTTCGCTGGAGCGCGACGATGATCGGC
CTGTCGCTTGCGGTATTCGGAATCTTGCACGCCCTCGCTCAAGCCTTCGTCACTGGTCCCGCCACCAAAC
GTTTCGGCGAGAAGCAGGCCATTATCGCCGGCATGGCGGCCCCACGGGTGCGCATGATCGTGCTCCTGTC
GTTGAGGACCCGGCTAGGCTGGCGGGGTTGCCTTACTGGTTAGCAGAATGAATCACCGATACGCGAGCGA
ACGTGAAGCGACTGCTGCTGCAAAACGTCTGCGACCTGAGCAACAACATGAATGGTCTTCGGTTTCCGTG
TTTCGTAAAGTCTGGAAACGCGGAAGTCAGCGCCCTGCACCATTATGTTCCGGATCTGCATCGCAGGATG
CTGCTGGCTACCCTGTGGAACACCTACATCTGTATTAACGAAGCGCTGGCATTGACCCTGAGTGATTTTT
CTCTGGTCCCGCCGCATCCATACCGCCAGTTGTTTACCCTCACAACGTTCCAGTAACCGGGCATGTTCAT
CATCAGTAACCCGTATCGTGAGCATCCTCTCTCGTTTCATCGGTATCATTACCCCCATGAACAGAAATCC
CCCTTACACGGAGGCATCAGTGACCAAACAGGAAAAAACCGCCCTTAACATGGCCCGCTTTATCAGAAGC
CAGACATTAACGCTTCTGGAGAAACTCAACGAGCTGGACGCGGATGAACAGGCAGACATCTGTGAATCGC
TTCACGACCACGCTGATGAGCTTTACCGCAGCTGCCTCGCGCGTTTCGGTGATGACGGTGAAAACCTCTG
ACACATGCAGCTCCCGGAGACGGTCACAGCTTGTCTGTAAGCGGATGCCGGGAGCAGACAAGCCCGTCAG
GGCGCGTCAGCGGGTGTTGGCGGGTGTCGGGGCGCAGCCATGACCCAGTCACGTAGCGATAGCGGAGTGT
ATACTGGCTTAACTATGCGGCATCAGAGCAGATTGTACTGAGAGTGCACCATTGCGGTGTGAAATACCGC
ACAGATGCGTAAGGAGAAAATACCGCATCAGGCGCTCTTCCGCTTCCTCGCTCACTGACTCGCTGCGCTC
GGTCGTTCGGCTGCGGCGAGCGGTATCAGCTCACTCAAAGGCGGTAATACGGTTATCCACAGAATCAGGG
GATAACGCAGGAAAGAACATGTGAGCAAAAGGCCAGCAAAAGGCCAGGAACCGTAAAAAGGCCGCGTTGC
TGGCGTTTTTCCATAGGCTCCGCCCCCCTGACGAGCATCACAAAAATCGACGCTCAAGTCAGAGGTGGCG
AAACCCGACAGGACTATAAAGATACCAGGCGTTTCCCCCTGGAAGCTCCCTCGTGCGCTCTCCTGTTCCG
ACCCTGCCGCTTACCGGATACCTGTCCGCCTTTCTCCCTTCGGGAAGCGTGGCGCTTTCTCATAGCTCAC
GCTGTAGGTATCTCAGTTCGGTGTAGGTCGTTCGCTCCAAGCTGGGCTGTGTGCACGAACCCCCCGTTCA
GCCCGACCGCTGCGCCTTATCCGGTAACTATCGTCTTGAGTCCAACCCGGTAAGACACGACTTATCGCCA
CTGGCAGCAGCCACTGGTAACAGGATTAGCAGAGCGAGGTATGTAGGCGGTGCTACAGAGTTCTTGAAGT
GGTGGCCTAACTACGGCTACACTAGAAGGACAGTATTTGGTATCTGCGCTCTGCTGAAGCCAGTTACCTT
CGGAAAAAGAGTTGGTAGCTCTTGATCCGGCAAACAAACCACCGCTGGTAGCGGTGGTTTTTTTGTTTGC
AAGCAGCAGATTACGCGCAGAAAAAAAGGATCTCAAGAAGATCCTTTGATCTTTTCTACGGGGTCTGACG
CTCAGTGGAACGAAAACTCACGTTAAGGGATTTTGGTCATGAACAATAAAACTGTCTGCTTACATAAACA
GTAATACAAGGGGTGTTATGAGCCATATTCAACGGGAAACGTCTTGCTCTAGGCCGCGATTAAATTCCAA
CATGGATGCTGATTTATATGGGTATAAATGGGCTCGCGATAATGTCGGGCAATCAGGTGCGACAATCTAT
CGATTGTATGGGAAGCCCGATGCGCCAGAGTTGTTTCTGAAACATGGCAAAGGTAGCGTTGCCAATGATG
TTACAGATGAGATGGTCAGACTAAACTGGCTGACGGAATTTATGCCTCTTCCGACCATCAAGCATTTTAT
CCGTACTCCTGATGATGCATGGTTACTCACCACTGCGATCCCCGGGAAAACAGCATTCCAGGTATTAGAA
GAATATCCTGATTCAGGTGAAAATATTGTTGATGCGCTGGCAGTGTTCCTGCGCCGGTTGCATTCGATTC
CTGTTTGTAATTGTCCTTTTAACAGCGATCGCGTATTTCGTCTCGCTCAGGCGCAATCACGAATGAATAA
CGGTTTGGTTGATGCGAGTGATTTTGATGACGAGCGTAATGGCTGGCCTGTTGAACAAGTCTGGAAAGAA
ATGCATAAACTTTTGCCATTCTCACCGGATTCAGTCGTCACTCATGGTGATTTCTCACTTGATAACCTTA
TTTTTGACGAGGGGAAATTAATAGGTTGTATTGATGTTGGACGAGTCGGAATCGCAGACCGATACCAGGA
TCTTGCCATCCTATGGAACTGCCTCGGTGAGTTTTCTCCTTCATTACAGAAACGGCTTTTTCAAAAATAT
GGTATTGATAATCCTGATATGAATAAATTGCAGTTTCATTTGATGCTCGATGAGTTTTTCTAAGAATTAA
TTCATGAGCGGATACATATTTGAATGTATTTAGAAAAATAAACAAATAGGGGT
